>Addgene plasmid #160274 | 49 pLIB_3C_C_GST | addgene full sequence | sequence record 318559 | Addgene NGS Result
TTGAGATCCTTTTTTTCTGCGCGTAATCTGCTGCTTGCAAACAAAAAAACCACCGCTACCAGCGGTGGTT
TGTTTGCCGGATCAAGAGCTACCAACTCTTTTTCCGAAGGTAACTGGCTTCAGCAGAGCGCAGATACCAA
ATACTATTCTTCTAGTGTAGCCGTAGTTAGGCCACCACTTCAAGAACTCTGTAGCACCGCCTACATACCT
CGCTCTGCTAATCCTGTTACCAGTGGCTGCTGCCAGTGGCGATAAGTCGTGTCTTACCGGGTTGGACTCA
AGACGATAGTTACCGGATAAGGCGCAGCGGTCGGGCTGAACGGGGGGTTCGTGCACACAGCCCAGCTTGG
AGCGAACGACCTACACCGAACTGAGATACCTACAGCGTGAGCTATGAGAAAGCGCCACGCTTCCCGAAGG
GAGAAAGGCGGACAGGTATCCGGTAAGCGGCAGGGTCGGAACAGGAGAGCGCACGAGGGAGCTTCCAGGG
GGAAACGCCTGGTATCTTTATAGTCCTGTCGGGTTTCGCCACCTCTGACTTGAGCGTCGATTTTTGTGAT
GCTCGTCAGGGGGGCGGAGCCTATGGAAAAACGCCAGCAACGCGGCCTTTTTACGGTTCCTGGCCTTTTG
CTGGCCTTTTGCTCACATGTTCTTTCCTGCGTTATCCCCTGATTCTGTGGATAACCGTATTACCGCCTTT
GAGTGAGCTGATACCGCTCGCCGCAGCCGAACGACCGAGCGCAGCGAGTCAGTGAGCGAGGAAGCGGAAG
AGCGCCTGATGCGGTATTTTCTCCTTACGCATCTGTGCGGTATTTCACACCGCATAGACCAGCCGCGTAA
CCTGGCAAAATCGGTTACGGTTGAGTAATAAATGGATGCCCTGCGTAAGCGGGTGTGGGCGGACAATAAA
GTCTTAAACTGAACAAAATAGATCTAAACTATGACAATAAAGTCTTAAACTAGACAGAATAGTTGTAAAC
TGAAATCAGTCCAGTTATGCTGTGAAAAAGCATACTGGACTTTTGTTATGGCTAAAGCAAACTCTTCATT
TTCTGAAGTGCAAATTGCCCGTCGTATTAAAGAGGGGCGTGGCCAAGGGCATGGTAAAGACTATATTCGC
GGCGTTGTGACAATTTACCGAACAACTCCGCGGCCGGGAAGCCGATCTCGGCTTGAACGAATTGTTAGGT
GGCGGTACTTGGGTCGATATCAAAGTGCATCACTTCTTCCCGTATGCCCAACTTTGTATAGAGAGCCACT
GCGGGATCGTCACCGTAATCTGCTTGCACGTAGATCACATAAGCACCAAGCGCGTTGGCCTCATGCTTGA
GGAGATTGATGAGCGCGGTGGCAATGCCCTGCCTCCGGTGCTCGCCGGAGACTGCGAGATCATAGATATA
GATCTCACTACGCGGCTGCTCAAACTTGGGCAGAACGTAAGCCGCGAGAGCGCCAACAACCGCTTCTTGG
TCGAAGGCAGCAAGCGCGATGAATGTCTTACTACGGAGCAAGTTCCCGAGGTAATCGGAGTCCGGCTGAT
GTTGGGAGTAGGTGGCTACGTCTCCGAACTCACGACCGAAAAGATCAAGAGCAGCCCGCATGGATTTGAC
TTGGTCAGGGCCGAGCCTACATGTGCGAATGATGCCCATACTTGAGCCACCTAACTTTGTTTTAGGGCGA
CTGCCCTGCTGCGTAACATCGTTGCTGCTGCGTAACATCGTTGCTGCTCCATAACATCAAACATCGACCC
ACGGCGTAACGCGCTTGCTGCTTGGATGCCCGAGGCATAGACTGTACAAAAAAACAGTCATAACAAGCCA
TGAAAACCGCCACTGCGCCGTTACCACCGCTGCGTTCGGTCAAGGTTCTGGACCAGTTGCGTGAGCGCAT
ACGCTACTTGCATTACAGTTTACGAACCGAACAGGCTTATGTCAACTGGGTTTGTGCCTTCATCCGTTTC
CACGGTGTGCGTCACCCGGCAACCTTGGGCAGCAGCGAAGTCGAGGCATTTCTGTCCTGGCTGGCGAACG
AGCGCAAGGTTTCGGTCTCCACGCATCGTCAGGCATTGGCGGCCTTGCTGTTCTTCTACGGCAAGGTGCT
GTGCACGGATCTGCCCTTGCTTCAGGAGATCGGTAGACCTCGGCCGTCGCGGCGCTTGCCGGTGGTGCTG
ACCCCGGATGAAGTGGTTCGCATCCTCGGTTTTCTGGAAGGCGAGCATCGTTTGTTCGCCCAGGACTCTA
GCTATAGTTCTAGTGGTTGGCTACAGCTTTGTTTGTACTATCAACAGGTTGAACTGCTGATCAACAGATC
CTCTACGCGGCCGCGGTACCATAACTTCGTATAGCATACATTATACGAAGTTATCTGGTTTTACTAGTAT
CGATTCGCGACCTACTCCGGAATATTAATAGATCATGGAGATAATTAAAATGATAACCATCTCGCAAATA
AATAAGTATTTTACTGTTTTCGTAACAGTTTTGTAATAAAAAAACCTATAAATATTCCGGATTATTCATA
CCGTCCCACCATCGGGCGCGGATCCCGGTCCGACATATGAGCGCGCGGAATTCAAAGGCCTACGTCGACG
AGCTCACTAGTCGCGGCCGCTTTCGAATCTAGAGCCTGCAGTCTCGACAAGCTTGGAAGCGGATCTGGAT
CTGGACTGGAAGTTCTGTTCCAGGGGCCCGGTAGCTCCCCTATACTAGGTTATTGGAAAATTAAGGGCCT
TGTGCAACCCACTCGACTTCTTTTGGAATATCTTGAAGAAAAATATGAAGAGCATTTGTATGAGCGCGAT
GAAGGTGATAAATGGCGAAACAAAAAGTTTGAATTGGGTTTGGAGTTTCCCAATCTTCCTTATTATATTG
ATGGTGATGTTAAATTAACACAGTCTATGGCCATCATACGTTATATAGCTGACAAGCACAACATGTTGGG
TGGTTGTCCAAAAGAGCGTGCAGAGATTTCAATGCTTGAAGGAGCGGTTTTGGATATTAGATACGGTGTT
TCGAGAATTGCATATAGTAAAGACTTTGAAACTCTCAAAGTTGATTTTCTTAGCAAGCTACCTGAAATGC
TGAAAATGTTCGAAGATCGTTTATGTCATAAAACATATTTAAATGGTGATCATGTAACCCATCCTGACTT
CATGTTGTATGACGCTCTTGATGTTGTTTTATACATGGACCCAATGTGCCTGGATGCGTTCCCAAAATTA
GTTTGTTTTAAAAAACGTATTGAAGCTATCCCACAAATTGATAAGTACTTGAAATCCAGCAAGTATATAG
CATGGCCTTTGCAGGGCTGGCAAGCCACGTTTGGTGGTGGCGACCATCCTCCAAAATAATAAGTCGAGAA
GTACTAGAGGATCATAATCAGCCATACCACATTTGTAGAGGTTTTACTTGCTTTAAAAAACCTCCCACAC
CTCCCCCTGAACCTGAAACATAAAATGAATGCAATTGTTGTTGTTAACTTGTTTATTGCAGCTTATAATG
GTTACAAATAAAGCAATAGCATCACAAATTTCACAAATAAAGCATTTTTTTCACTGCATTCTAGTTGTGG
TTTGTCCAAACTCATCAATGTATCTTATCATGTCTGGATCTGATCACTGCTTGAGCCTAGAAGATCCGGC
TGCTAACAAAGCCCGAAAGGAAGCTGAGTTGGCTGCTGCCACCGCTGAGCAATAACTATCATAACCCCTA
GGAGATCCGAACCAGATAAGTGAAATCTAGTTCCAAACTATTTTGTCATTTTTAATTTTCGTATTAGCTT
ACGACGCTACACCCAGTTCCCATCTATTTTGTCACTCTTCCCTAAATAATCCTTAAAAACTCCATTTCCA
CCCCTCCCAGTTCCCAACTATTTTGTCCGCCCACAGCGGGGCATTTTTCTTCCTGTTATGTTTTTAATCA
AACATCCTGCCAACTCCATGTGACAAACCGTCATCTTCGGCTACTTTTTCTCTGTCACAGAATGAAAATT
TTTCTGTCATCTCTTCGTTATTAATGTTTGTAATTGACTGAATATCAACGCTTATTTGCAGCCTGAATGG
CGAATGGG
[124 nt withheld, positions 4069-4192]
C
[91 nt withheld, positions 4194-4284]
A
[49 nt withheld, positions 4286-4334]
CCTTTGACGTTGGAGTCCACGTTCTT
[37 nt withheld, positions 4361-4397]
ACCCTATCTCGGTCTATTCTTTTGATTTATAAGGGATTTTGCCGATTTCGGCCTATTGGTTAAAAAATGA
GCTGATTTAACAAAAATTTAACGCGAATTTTAACAAAATATTAACGCTTACAATTTAGGTGGCACTTTTC
GGGGAAATGTGCGCGGAACCCCTATTTGTTTATTTTTCTAAATACATTCAAATATGTATCCGCTCATGAG
ACAATAACCCTGATAAATGCTTCAATAATATTGAAAAAGGAAGAGTATGAGTATTCAACATTTCCGTGTC
GCCCTTATTCCCTTTTTTGCGGCATTTTGCCTTCCTGTTTTTGCTCACCCAGAAACGCTGGTGAAAGTAA
AAGATGCTGAAGATCAGTTGGGTGCACGAGTGGGTTACATCGAACTGGATCTCAACAGCGGTAAGATCCT
TGAGAGTTTTCGCCCCGAAGAACGTTTTCCAATGATGAGCACTTTTAAAGTTCTGCTATGTGGCGCGGTA
TTATCCCGTATTGACGCCGGGCAAGAGCAACTCGGTCGCCGCATACACTATTCTCAGAATGACTTGGTTG
AGTACTCACCAGTCACAGAAAAGCATCTTACGGATGGCATGACAGTAAGAGAATTATGCAGTGCTGCCAT
AACCATGAGTGATAACACTGCGGCCAACTTACTTCTGACAACGATCGGAGGACCGAAGGAGCTAACCGCT
TTTTTGCACAACATGGGGGATCATGTAACTCGCCTTGATCGTTGGGAACCGGAGCTGAATGAAGCCATAC
CAAACGACGAGCGTGACACCACGATGCCTGTAGCAATGGCAACAACGTTGCGCAAACTATTAACTGGCGA
ACTACTTACTCTAGCTTCCCGGCAACAATTAATAGACTGGATGGAGGCGGATAAAGTTGCAGGACCACTT
CTGCGCTCGGCCCTTCCGGCTGGCTGGTTTATTGCTGATAAATCTGGAGCCGGTGAGCGTGGGTCTCGCG
GTATCATTGCAGCACTGGGGCCAGATGGTAAGCCCTCCCGTATCGTAGTTATCTACACGACGGGGAGTCA
GGCAACTATGGATGAACGAAATAGACAGATCGCTGAGATAGGTGCCTCACTGATTAAGCATTGGTAACTG
TCAGACCAAGTTTACTCATATATACTTTAGATTGATTTAAAACTTCATTTTTAATTTAAAAGGATCTAGG
TGAAGATCCTTTTTGATAATCTCATGACCAAAATCCCTTAACGTGAGTTTTCGTTCCACTGAGCGTCAGA
CCCCGTAGAAAAGATCAAAGGATCTTC
Features (pLannotate 1.2.2; 18 found; start..end, strand, type, name):
      1..589     +  rep_origin     ori: high-copy-number ColE1/pMB1/pBR322/pUC origin of replication
    775..826     -  misc_feature   bom (fragment): basis of mobility region from pBR322
    894..1118    -  mobile_element Tn7R: mini-Tn7 element (right end of the Tn7 transposon) Tn7
   1185..1718    -  CDS            GmR: gentamycin acetyltransferase; aacC1; confers resistance to gentamycin
   1907..1935    -  promoter       Pc promoter: intI1 (promoter lies within the coding sequence); class 1 integron promoter
   1913..2275    -  CDS            YPR2_ECOLX (fragment): Protein predicted: Swiss-Prot protein existence level 4. From Escherichia coli.
   2275..2302    -  rep_origin     R6K γ ori (fragment): γ replication origin from E. coli plasmid R6K; requires the R6K initiator protein pi for replication
   2331..2364    +  protein_bind   loxP: Cre-mediated recombination occurs in the 8-bp core sequence (GCATACAT). Cre recombinase
   2412..2503    +  promoter       polyhedrin promoter: polh from Autographa californica; promoter for the baculovirus polyhedrin gene
   2696..3349    +  CDS            GST: glutathione S-transferase from Schistosoma japonicum
   3370..3453    +  CDS            large T antigen (fragment): large T antigen from SV40 (simian virus 40)
   3476..3610    +  polyA_signal   SV40 poly(A) signal: SV40 polyadenylation signal
   3639..3688    +  CDS            SET1 (fragment): solubility-enhancement tag derived from T7 phage gene 10B
   3720..3885    -  mobile_element Tn7L: mini-Tn7 element (left end of the Tn7 transposon) Tn7
   4048..4064    +  CDS            lacZα (fragment): LacZα fragment of β-galactosidase; lacZ fragment
   4069..4523    +  rep_origin     f1 ori (sequence partly withheld): f1 bacteriophage origin of replication; arrow indicates direction of (+) strand synthesis
   4549..4653    +  promoter       AmpR promoter: bla
   4654..5514    +  CDS            AmpR: β-lactamase; bla; confers resistance to ampicillin, carbenicillin, and related antibiotics
