[The description below was written by a language model from this plasmid's Addgene catalogue record and pLannotate feature annotations shown in this document.]
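Description:
49 pLIB_3C_C_GST is an empty insect-cell expression backbone from the InteBac vector suite, built on pLIB with a multiple cloning site altered for compatibility across that suite and a C-terminal, 3C protease-cleavable GST tag added. It carries no insert; a gene of interest is meant to be introduced by Gibson assembly so that it reads into the tag. In E. coli the 5.7 kb plasmid is maintained at high copy from a ColE1/pUC-type origin and selected with ampicillin through the β-lactamase gene. An f1 origin is also present.

The expression cassette sits between the Tn7R and Tn7L ends of a mini-Tn7 element. It consists of the baculovirus polyhedrin promoter, which drives very late, high-level transcription in infected insect cells, followed by the cloning region, the Schistosoma japonicum GST coding sequence, and an SV40 polyadenylation signal. The 3C site itself is not annotated in the feature table, but the catalogue describes it as lying between the cloned protein and GST, allowing the tag to be removed after glutathione affinity purification. A gentamicin acetyltransferase gene with its integron Pc promoter lies within the same Tn7 boundaries, so it is carried along when the cassette transposes and serves as the selectable marker for that event. This arrangement is typical of Tn7-based transfer into a baculovirus bacmid to produce recombinant virus. A loxP site upstream of the polyhedrin promoter could permit Cre-mediated fusion with other loxP-bearing plasmids, though the record does not state this use. Several short annotated fragments (R6K γ ori, lacZα, SET1, large T antigen, bom) appear to be backbone remnants or partial matches rather than functional parts.
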