Addgene plasmid #160274: 49 pLIB_3C_C_GST
Purpose: (Empty Backbone) C-term 3C cleavable GST tag for insect cell expression
Depositing lab: John Weir. Depositing organization: Friedrich Miescher Laboratory. Publication: InteBac - An integrated bacterial and baculovirus expression vector suite. Altmannova V, Blaha A, Astrinidis S, Reichle H, Weir JR. Protein Sci. 2020 Sep 21. doi: 10.1002/pro.3957. PubMed 32955754.
Backbone
  Vector backbone: pLIB
  Modifications to backbone: MCS altered for full compatibility within InteBac, C-terminal 3C-cleavable GST tag added
  Vector type: Insect Expression
  Promoter: polyhydrin
  Selectable markers: Gentamicin
  Tag / fusion protein: GST (C terminal on backbone)
Growth in bacteria
  Bacterial resistance: Ampicillin, 100 μg/mL
  Growth temperature: 37°C
  Growth strain: DH5alpha
  Copy number: High Copy
Gene/Insert
  Cloning method: Gibson Cloning
Terms and licenses: Academic/Nonprofit Terms; Industry Terms: Not Available to Industry
How to cite: 49 pLIB_3C_C_GST was a gift from John Weir (Addgene plasmid # 160274 ; http://n2t.net/addgene:160274 ; RRID:Addgene_160274)
